>Addgene plasmid #134681 | pET28b-tglF | addgene full sequence | sequence record 305586 | Addgene NGS Result
CGCCGAAACAAGCGCTCATGAGCCCGAAGTGGCGAGCCCGATCTTCCCCATCGGTGATGTCGGCGATATA
GGCGCCAGCAACCGCACCTGTGGCGCCGGTGATGCCGGCCACGATGCGTCCGGCGTAGAGGATCGAGATC
TCGATCCCGCGAAATTAATACGACTCACTATAGGGGAATTGTGAGCGGATAACAATTCCCCTCTAGAAAT
AATTTTGTTTAACTTTAAGAAGGAGATATACCATGGGCAGCAGCCATCATCATCATCATCACAGCAGCGG
CCTGGTGCCGCGCGGCAGCCATATGAACGATTGGGCTATCAGCCATTACCTGGATGTGTTGCACATGGAC
AGCGGTTATCAAGCCGTTGCACTGGACTGCGAACTCTGCGGCAGTGAACACCATGAGGTGTTGCTGCCAC
GTATCTGCGGTCCTGAACCCCACGGCGTTGATTTGCCTGTGTTGGGGTGTCAGGCGTGCGGCCATATTTT
TCAAAAATATCGTTTTGATGCGCAGTTTTACAAAGACTACTACGACAAGTTTTATCGCTTGAAACTGTTC
GGCAACAGCGCGCCGGAAAAAGCGTTTTTTCTCGACCAGATTCGTCGTGGAGAATACCTGCGTCAGAGCC
TGCGCGAATACCTGCCAGAGAGTGGTCGCCTGCTGGATGTCGGATGTTCAGCCGGTGGCCTGATGATCCC
TTTTGCCAAGAGGGGCTGGTCTGTCACCGGCAATGACCCTGATCGCGCTTATGTCGAATACGGAAAACAG
ATCGGCCTGAATATCGAGCTGACAGCGGCCGAAGAAATGGACGCCGCAGGCGATGTCGATCTGATTATCA
TCAATGGCTCGCTGGAACATATGTACGACGTGCATTGCGTCATGCAGCGCTGTCGGCAGGCGTCGTCGGA
AAACGGTCTGTTATTGATTGAAGGCCGCGCCCTGGGTCACGGCCTGGAGCAGGGCATGCTGACCCACAAT
CATCGGCGTTATCTCAGCGGCACCAGCATCGAACTGCTGATGCGCATGCACGGCTGGGAGCCGCTGCTGA
TCACCGAGCAACCGTTATGCGGGCCTACTCGACCTGGCGCGGTTTTCGTCCTTGGTCGATGCGCAGCCCC
GTCGGATGATGTGCAGCTCGAACGTGTCAAGGCGCAAGGGCGTGAGCGCCTGGACAGTTACTACCGGGAG
CGCTTCCGGGCGCTGGTGTTGCCATCATAGCTCGAGCACCACCACCACCACCACTGAGATCCGGCTGCTA
ACAAAGCCCGAAAGGAAGCTGAGTTGGCTGCTGCCACCGCTGAGCAATAACTAGCATAACCCCTTGGGGC
CTCTAAACGGGTCTTGAGGGGTTTTTTGCTGAAAGGAGGAACTATATCCGGATTGGCGAATGGG
[124 nt withheld, positions 1395-1518]
C
[91 nt withheld, positions 1520-1610]
A
[49 nt withheld, positions 1612-1660]
CCTTTGACGTTGGAGTCCACGTTCTTT
[37 nt withheld, positions 1688-1724]
ACCCTATCTCGGTCTATTCTTTTGATTTATAAGGGATTTTGCCGATTTCGGCCTATTGGTTAAAAAATGA
GCTGATTTAACAAAAATTTAACGCGAATTTTAACAAAATATTAACGCTTACAATTTAGGTGGCACTTTTC
GGGGAAATGTGCGCGGAACCCCTATTTGTTTATTTTTCTAAATACATTCAAATATGTATCCGCTCATGAA
TTAATTCTTAGAAAAACTCATCGAGCATCAAATGAAACTGCAATTTATTCATATCAGGATTATCAATACC
ATATTTTTGAAAAAGCCGTTTCTGTAATGAAGGAGAAAACTCACCGAGGCAGTTCCATAGGATGGCAAGA
TCCTGGTATCGGTCTGCGATTCCGACTCGTCCAACATCAATACAACCTATTAATTTCCCCTCGTCAAAAA
TAAGGTTATCAAGTGAGAAATCACCATGAGTGACGACTGAATCCGGTGAGAATGGCAAAAGTTTATGCAT
TTCTTTCCAGACTTGTTCAACAGGCCAGCCATTACGCTCGTCATCAAAATCACTCGCATCAACCAAACCG
TTATTCATTCGTGATTGCGCCTGAGCGAGACGAAATACGCGATCGCTGTTAAAAGGACAATTACAAACAG
GAATCGAATGCAACCGGCGCAGGAACACTGCCAGCGCATCAACAATATTTTCACCTGAATCAGGATATTC
TTCTAATACCTGGAATGCTGTTTTCCCGGGGATCGCAGTGGTGAGTAACCATGCATCATCAGGAGTACGG
ATAAAATGCTTGATGGTCGGAAGAGGCATAAATTCCGTCAGCCAGTTTAGTCTGACCATCTCATCTGTAA
CATCATTGGCAACGCTACCTTTGCCATGTTTCAGAAACAACTCTGGCGCATCGGGCTTCCCATACAATCG
ATAGATTGTCGCACCTGATTGCCCGACATTATCGCGAGCCCATTTATACCCATATAAATCAGCATCCATG
TTGGAATTTAATCGCGGCCTAGAGCAAGACGTTTCCCGTTGAATATGGCTCATAACACCCCTTGTATTAC
TGTTTATGTAAGCAGACAGTTTTATTGTTCATGACCAAAATCCCTTAACGTGAGTTTTCGTTCCACTGAG
CGTCAGACCCCGTAGAAAAGATCAAAGGATCTTCTTGAGATCCTTTTTTTCTGCGCGTAATCTGCTGCTT
GCAAACAAAAAAACCACCGCTACCAGCGGTGGTTTGTTTGCCGGATCAAGAGCTACCAACTCTTTTTCCG
AAGGTAACTGGCTTCAGCAGAGCGCAGATACCAAATACTGTCCTTCTAGTGTAGCCGTAGTTAGGCCACC
ACTTCAAGAACTCTGTAGCACCGCCTACATACCTCGCTCTGCTAATCCTGTTACCAGTGGCTGCTGCCAG
TGGCGATAAGTCGTGTCTTACCGGGTTGGACTCAAGACGATAGTTACCGGATAAGGCGCAGCGGTCGGGC
TGAACGGGGGGTTCGTGCACACAGCCCAGCTTGGAGCGAACGACCTACACCGAACTGAGATACCTACAGC
GTGAGCTATGAGAAAGCGCCACGCTTCCCGAAGGGAGAAAGGCGGACAGGTATCCGGTAAGCGGCAGGGT
CGGAACAGGAGAGCGCACGAGGGAGCTTCCAGGGGGAAACGCCTGGTATCTTTATAGTCCTGTCGGGTTT
CGCCACCTCTGACTTGAGCGTCGATTTTTGTGATGCTCGTCAGGGGGGCGGAGCCTATGGAAAAACGCCA
GCAACGCGGCCTTTTTACGGTTCCTGGCCTTTTGCTGGCCTTTTGCTCACATGTTCTTTCCTGCGTTATC
CCCTGATTCTGTGGATAACCGTATTACCGCCTTTGAGTGAGCTGATACCGCTCGCCGCAGCCGAACGACC
GAGCGCAGCGAGTCAGTGAGCGAGGAAGCGGAAGAGCGCCTGATGCGGTATTTTCTCCTTACGCATCTGT
GCGGTATTTCACACCGCAATGGTGCACTCTCAGTACAATCTGCTCTGATGCCGCATAGTTAAGCCAGTAT
ACACTCCGCTATCGCTACGTGACTGGGTCATGGCTGCGCCCCGACACCCGCCAACACCCGCTGACGCGCC
CTGACGGGCTTGTCTGCTCCCGGCATCCGCTTACAGACAAGCTGTGACCGTCTCCGGGAGCTGCATGTGT
CAGAGGTTTTCACCGTCATCACCGAAACGCGCGAGGCAGCTGCGGTAAAGCTCATCAGCGTGGTCGTGAA
GCGATTCACAGATGTCTGCCTGTTCATCCGCGTCCAGCTCGTTGAGTTTCTCCAGAAGCGTTAATGTCTG
GCTTCTGATAAAGCGGGCCATGTTAAGGGCGGTTTTTTCCTGTTTGGTCACTGATGCCTCCGTGTAAGGG
GGATTTCTGTTCATGGGGGTAATGATACCGATGAAACGAGAGAGGATGCTCACGATACGGGTTACTGATG
ATGAACATGCCCGGTTACTGGAACGTTGTGAGGGTAAACAACTGGCGGTATGGATGCGGCGGGACCAGAG
AAAAATCACTCAGGGTCAATGCCAGCGCTTCGTTAATACAGATGTAGGTGTTCCACAGGGTAGCCAGCAG
CATCCTGCGATGCAGATCCGGAACATAATGGTGCAGGGCGCTGACTTCCGCGTTTCCAGACTTTACGAAA
CACGGAAACCGAAGACCATTCATGTTGTTGCTCAGGTCGCAGACGTTTTGCAGCAGCAGTCGCTTCACGT
TCGCTCGCGTATCGGTGATTCATTCTGCTAACCAGTAAGGCAACCCCGCCAGCCTAGCCGGGTCCTCAAC
GACAGGAGCACGATCATGCGCACCCGTGGGGCCGCCATGCCGGCGATAATGGCCTGCTTCTCGCCGAAAC
GTTTGGTGGCGGGACCAGTGACGAAGGCTTGAGCGAGGGCGTGCAAGATTCCGAATACCGCAAGCGACAG
GCCGATCATCGTCGCGCTCCAGCGAAAGCGGTCCTCGCCGAAAATGACCCAGAGCGCTGCCGGCACCTGT
CCTACGAGTTGCATGATAAAGAAGACAGTCATAAGTGCGGCGACGATAGTCATGCCCCGCGCCCACCGGA
AGGAGCTGACTGGGTTGAAGGCTCTCAAGGGCATCGGTCGAGATCCCGGTGCCTAATGAGTGAGCTAACT
TACATTAATTGCGTTGCGCTCACTGCCCGCTTTCCAGTCGGGAAACCTGTCGTGCCAGCTGCATTAATGA
ATCGGCCAACGCGCGGGGAGAGGCGGTTTGCGTATTGGGCGCCAGGGTGGTTTTTCTTTTCACCAGTGAG
ACGGGCAACAGCTGATTGCCCTTCACCGCCTGGCCCTGAGAGAGTTGCAGCAAGCGGTCCACGCTGGTTT
GCCCCAGCAGGCGAAAATCCTGTTTGATGGTGGTTAACGGCGGGATATAACATGAGCTGTCTTCGGTATC
GTCGTATCCCACTACCGAGATATCCGCACCAACGCGCAGCCCGGACTCGGTAATGGCGCGCATTGCGCCC
AGCGCCATCTGATCGTTGGCAACCAGCATCGCAGTGGGAACGATGCCCTCATTCAGCATTTGCATGGTTT
GTTGAAAACCGGACATGGCACTCCAGTCGCCTTCCCGTTCCGCTATCGGCTGAATTTGATTGCGAGTGAG
ATATTTATGCCAGCCAGCCAGACGCAGACGCGCCGAGACAGAACTTAATGGGCCCGCTAACAGCGCGATT
TGCTGGTGACCCAATGCGACCAGATGCTCCACGCCCAGTCGCGTACCGTCTTCATGGGAGAAAATAATAC
TGTTGATGGGTGTCTGGTCAGAGACATCAAGAAATAACGCCGGAACATTAGTGCAGGCAGCTTCCACAGC
AATGGCATCCTGGTCATCCAGCGGATAGTTAATGATCAGCCCACTGACGCGTTGCGCGAGAAGATTGTGC
ACCGCCGCTTTACAGGCTTCGACGCCGCTTCGTTCTACCATCGACACCACCACGCTGGCACCCAGTTGAT
CGGCGCGAGATTTAATCGCCGCGACAATTTGCGACGGCGCGTGCAGGGCCAGACTGGAGGTGGCAACGCC
AATCAGCAACGACTGTTTGCCCGCCAGTTGTTGTGCCACGCGGTTGGGAATGTAATTCAGCTCCGCCATC
GCCGCTTCCACTTTTTCCCGCGTTTTCGCAGAAACGTGGCTGGCCTGGTTCACCACGCGGGAAACGGTCT
GATAAGAGACACCGGCATACTCTGCGACATCGTATAACGTTACTGGTTTCACATTCACCACCCTGAATTG
ACTCTCTTCCGGGCGCTATCATGCCATACCGCGAAAGGTTTTGCGCCATTCGATGGTGTCCGGGATCTCG
ACGCTCTCCCTTATGCGACTCCTGCATTAGGAAGCAGCCCAGTAGTAGGTTGAGGCCGTTGAGCACCGCC
GCCGCAAGGAATGGTGCATGCAAGGAGATGGCGCCCAACAGTCCCCCGGCCACGGGGCCTGCCACCATAC
CCA
Features (pLannotate 1.2.2; 20 found; start..end, strand, type, name):
    156..174     +  promoter       T7 promoter: promoter for bacteriophage T7 RNA polymerase
    175..199     +  protein_bind   lac operator: The lac repressor binds to the lac operator to inhibit transcription in E. coli. This inhibition can be relieved by adding lactose or isopropyl-β-D-thiogalactopyranoside (IPTG). lac repressor encoded by lacI
    214..236     +  RBS            RBS: efficient ribosome binding site from bacteriophage T7 gene 10 (Olins and Rangwala, 1989)
    255..271     +  CDS            capTEV™ (fragment): composite tag for in vivo biotinylation, TEV protease cleavage, and 6xHis tagging
    282..299     +  CDS            thrombin site: thrombin recognition and cleavage site
   1227..1244    +  CDS            9xHis (fragment): 9xHis affinity tag
   1254..1303    +  CDS            SET1 (fragment): solubility-enhancement tag derived from T7 phage gene 10B
   1311..1358    +  terminator     T7 terminator: transcription terminator for bacteriophage T7 RNA polymerase
   1395..1823    +  rep_origin     f1 ori (sequence partly withheld): f1 bacteriophage origin of replication; arrow indicates direction of (+) strand synthesis
   1876..1933    +  promoter       AmpR promoter (fragment): bla
   1942..2757    -  CDS            KanR: aminoglycoside phosphotransferase; aph(3')-Ia; confers resistance to kanamycin in bacteria or G418 (Geneticin®) in eukaryotes
   2879..3467    +  rep_origin     ori: high-copy-number ColE1/pMB1/pBR322/pUC origin of replication
   3653..3792    -  misc_feature   bom: basis of mobility region from pBR322
   3894..4085    -  CDS            rop: Rop protein, which maintains plasmids at low copy number; rop
   4102..4482    +  CDS            YPB1_ECOLX: Protein predicted: Swiss-Prot protein existence level 4. From Escherichia coli.
   4554..4845    -  CDS            TcR (fragment): tetracycline efflux protein; tet; confers resistance to tetracycline
   4860..4881    -  protein_bind   CAP binding site: CAP binding activates transcription in the presence of cAMP. E. coli catabolite activator protein
   4894..5976    -  CDS            lacI: lac repressor; lacI; The lac repressor binds to the lac operator to inhibit transcription in E. coli. This inhibition can be relieved by adding lactose or isopropyl-β-D-thiogalactopyranoside (IPTG).
   5977..6054    -  promoter       lacI promoter: lacI
   6062..134     -  CDS            TcR (fragment) (across the origin): tetracycline efflux protein; tet; confers resistance to tetracycline
