[The description below was written by a language model from this plasmid's Addgene catalogue record and pLannotate feature annotations shown in this document.]
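Description:
pET28b-tglF is a bacterial expression plasmid built on the pET28b backbone for producing N-terminally His6-tagged TglF in E. coli. The insert is the 918 bp tglF coding sequence from Pseudomonas syringae pv. maculicola str. ES4326, placed between the vector's NdeI and XhoI sites, both of which are recorded as destroyed during cloning. The sequenced plasmid is 6,207 nt. It is maintained by a ColE1/pBR322-type origin accompanied by the bom region and the rop gene. The catalogue lists it as high copy, although Rop normally moderates copy number. Selection is by kanamycin through the aph(3')-Ia gene, and an f1 origin is also present.

Expression is driven by a T7 promoter immediately followed by a lac operator, with the phage T7 gene 10 ribosome binding site upstream of the open reading frame and a T7 terminator downstream. The plasmid carries its own lacI gene and promoter, so transcription is repressed until IPTG or lactose is added, and it requires a host that supplies T7 RNA polymerase. The short hits annotated upstream of the insert as a capTEV fragment and a thrombin site correspond to the standard pET28 leader, which consists of a His tag followed by a thrombin cleavage site that allows tag removal after purification. A second His-tag sequence from the vector is annotated downstream of the insert. The record lists only an N-terminal tag, so it is presumably not translated. The TcR fragments and other small annotations are backbone remnants rather than functional elements.

The construct is intended for overexpression and affinity purification of TglF. The associated publication concerns the use of a scaffold peptide in the biosynthesis of amino acid-derived natural products, but the record does not state the specific enzymatic role of TglF.
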