Addgene plasmid #134681: pET28b-tglF
Purpose: Expresses His6-TglF in E. Coli
Depositing lab: Wilfred van der Donk. Depositing organization: University of Illinois at Urbana-Champaign. Publication: Use of a scaffold peptide in the biosynthesis of amino acid-derived natural products. Ting CP, Funk MA, Halaby SL, Zhang Z, Gonen T, van der Donk WA. Science. 2019 Jul 19;365(6450):280-284. doi: 10.1126/science.aau6232. PubMed 31320540.
Backbone
  Vector backbone: pET28b
  Vector type: Bacterial Expression
  Selectable markers: KanR
Growth in bacteria
  Bacterial resistance: Kanamycin, 50 μg/mL
  Growth temperature: 37°C
  Growth strain: DH5alpha
  Copy number: High Copy
Gene/Insert
  Gene/Insert name: TglF
  Species: Pseudomonas syringae pv. maculicola str. ES4326
  Insert size (bp): 918
  GenBank ID: EGH61606.1
  Promoter: T7
  Tag / fusion protein: His6 (N terminal on insert)
  Cloning method: Restriction Enzyme; 5′ cloning site NdeI (destroyed during cloning); 3′ cloning site XhoI (destroyed during cloning)
  Sequencing primers: 5′ T7 promoter primer; 3′ T7 terminator primer
Terms and licenses: Academic/Nonprofit Terms; Industry Terms: Not Available to Industry
How to cite: pET28b-tglF was a gift from Wilfred van der Donk (Addgene plasmid # 134681 ; http://n2t.net/addgene:134681 ; RRID:Addgene_134681)
